Addgene plasmid #34544: KHBD00441
Depositing lab: Bart Deplancke. Depositing organization: Swiss Federal Institute of Technology (EPFL). Publication: Automated protein-DNA interaction screening of Drosophila regulatory elements. Korneel Hens, Jean-Daniel Feuz, Alina Isakova, Antonina Lagovitina, Andreas Massouras, Julien Bryois, Patrick Callaerts, Susan E. Celniker, Bart Deplancke. Nat Methods. 2011 Oct 30;8(12):1065-70. 10.1038/nmeth.1763 PubMed 22037703.
Backbone
  Vector backbone: pDONR221
  Backbone manufacturer: Invitrogen
  Backbone size w/o insert (bp): 2536
  Vector type: Gateway Donor Vector
Growth in bacteria
  Bacterial resistance: Kanamycin, 50 μg/mL
  Growth temperature: 37°C
  Growth strain: DH5alpha
  Copy number: High Copy
Gene/Insert
  Gene/Insert name: CG33546 (alt names: FBgn0250732; gfzf; GST-containing FLYWCH zinc-finger protein)
  Species: D. melanogaster (fly)
  Insert size (bp): 3135
  Entrez Gene: gfzf (a.k.a. Dmel_CG33546, CG10065, CG31329, CG31492, CG33546, Dmel\CG33546, GFZF, Su(Kpn), cg10065, dGFZF, l(3)84Cc)
  Cloning method: Gateway Cloning
  Sequencing primers: 5′ M13F; 3′ M13R
Terms and licenses: Academic/Nonprofit Terms; Industry Terms: Not Available to Industry
Depositor comments: Please note that the ORFs in this collection were cloned open-ended (without a stop codon).
How to cite: KHBD00441 was a gift from Bart Deplancke (Addgene plasmid # 34544 ; http://n2t.net/addgene:34544 ; RRID:Addgene_34544)
