[The description below was written by a language model from this plasmid's Addgene catalogue record.]
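Description:
KHBD00441 is a Gateway clone built in the pDONR221 backbone (Invitrogen), carrying the open reading frame of the Drosophila melanogaster gene CG33546, also known as gfzf, which encodes the GST-containing FLYWCH zinc-finger protein. The insert is listed at about 3.1 kb in a backbone of roughly 2.5 kb without insert. The plasmid is maintained in E. coli as a high-copy replicon under kanamycin selection. Although catalogued as a donor vector, a pDONR221 derivative that has received an ORF by Gateway recombination functions as an entry clone. In such a clone the insert is normally flanked by attL sites in place of the original counter-selectable cassette, although no feature table is provided here to confirm the exact site configuration. M13 forward and reverse priming sites on either side of the insert allow it to be sequenced.

The backbone is a cloning and shuttling vector, not an expression vector, and the record lists no promoter, tag or reporter driving the ORF. Expression depends on transferring the insert by LR recombination into a destination vector of choice. The depositor notes that ORFs in this collection were cloned open-ended, without a stop codon, so the coding sequence can be fused in frame to C-terminal tags or domains supplied by the destination vector. A vector that supplies no downstream stop codon would therefore be unsuitable. The clone belongs to a collection of Drosophila ORFs associated with automated protein–DNA interaction screening of fly regulatory elements. This fits its use as a source of a putative DNA-binding protein for such assays.
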