>Addgene plasmid #34544 | KHBD00441 | depositor partial sequence | sequence record 41111 | KHBD00441 sequence 3135 bps
ATGGAGACGCCCGTCGAGGAGCACGGCATGGACCTGACCAAGGTGTCCGTGGTGCGCTCCGCCAAGGGCG
TGGATATGCTCTGCGTGGACGACTATCTGTACCACTTCGATCGCATCGGGCGGAATAACACCTACCGATG
GCTGTGCAACAGGCGCAAGGACAAGTCCACTCCCTGCAAGTCCCGCATCTGCACCATGCTGCCCGATCCG
CTGGACAAGACGCGCCACGTCGTCGTGGACGTCGTTCTGGCCCACATCCACCCGCGCTGCAGCGATCACG
AGGTCAACAAGGTGGCCCAGCGCAAGCGGCTCTCCGTAATGATGATGAACGACGCTTACAGCACCACCCA
GCCGAAGAGAGCACGCCTGTACGAGCGCGCCAACGCCGGCATGAATCCGCCGGAGTTCATCTACGGAAGC
ATCGACACCTCCACCGTGGAGGCCTCGTTCCAGTTGGACTTTGAGGACAAGGATCGTGTGTACATGCTAC
GGCGCCGCGACGGCCGCGTGATGGTCTGCATCGACGGGCATCTGTACTACCTGGCCGGGAAATCCTACAA
GGGCGACATATTCCGATGGACCTGTGTGCGCAAGCGTGACATTGAGTGCACGGCCAGGATCTGCACGGAG
GCGACTTTGGCGGGGGCACATCGCCTGCATGCCGTCGACACGGATGCGCACATTCATCCGCACTACTCGG
CCGCCAAGCTGATGCACATGTTTTCGAAGCACCAAATCGTGTTGGTGGAGGACGAAAATACCTCTGATGT
GCTGGCAGAGTGCCCCAATCTTGAGTACTTCGATCCGGAAAACACTTTCGACACAGCTCAGCGGGGCGAT
GACTTGGAATCCATAATAATCGAGGAGTGCGAGGATAACTACGATATATACATGAGAACGGACGGAAGCC
AAGGTGGAGGGATTCAAGGCAGCGAAGAGCTCGAGAGCCAGGAAGGGGATGACGAGTCTTCGCTGGTGGA
CCCGAAAATGCATCACAGCTCCAAGTGGCCAGCGGCATTCGACGTAATTGCCAACTATCTGCCGCCGCCG
AGCCACAATCCACTCACGGAAACCGACTTGACCAAGTTCACATTTCTACCATCGGCCAAGGGTCGAAAGG
TGCTGTGCTTGAGTCAGCATCTGTTCCACTTCGACTCGCAAAGCAGGTCAAACGGCCACATGTTCTTCAC
ATGCATAAACCGACGCGACAAGGCCAACACTTGTCACGTCCGCATTACCCTAGACCCGGTTGAAAACGGA
CCAGTAGTGCTTCGAATCAATGGGGAGCACACGCACAATCCGGATATAAAAGAAATTGCTCGCCGGCTAA
AGCAGCAGGCCAAGCTGGATCAGGACAATGTGCACAAGCTGCAAAAGATCGAGCACTCTGAAGAGATCAG
TTTCGAAAGCGATGAGGGATCGGCCAGCCAGGGAGGCGATACCTTCGAGGCGGAGAACAGCGTCGACGAA
AGCTACGGACACATTGACACGCGTAATGTGGTTATGAAGAAGGTGATTAGCATCGATGGCGCCATCAAAA
TGGAACCAGAATCGAAAGCGAACATGATAGTGCAGTACCTTAAGGACGGAGCGAACAACATAAGCGCCAA
GATCGAGATACTGCCCGACGCACTAGATGAGCTCGACCCACATTCACACACTGCTTATTCATCCACACCT
TTGCCGAAAGTTCGACAGCCGCAGATCACGAATATTCGTAGGCGACGCGATGTAGCAGAGCCAGCAAAGG
GTGCCCAGCCGGACATGGACCTCTCAAAGATTTGTACCCTGAGATCTGCCAAGGGGCACGAACTGCTGTG
CGTCGATGGCTATATATACCATGCCAAGAACCGTGGCGTCATCTCGCGCAACTATTGGGTGTGCATCAAA
AGCCGCGATCCGGACATCAATTGCAAGAGCCGCATCTCGACGGCCACCCAAAAGGATGGCTCTATTCGTG
TGCTCCGTGTTTACAACAGTCATAGCCATCCTTTCAGCGAGGACGACATCAAGCGGAGACTCTACAACGA
GATCAACAAGAAGAACAACAAGAACCTAAAGTTTCGGCCGCTGCACTTTATCGGCAAATCGTTGGATCAG
ATTCAGCAGGAGTATGGTGATTTGGCCATCGAGCGCCTGAATGTGTCTAATATCAGCAGCGACATTGTGG
TTCACAAGAAGCCTCGAGTTAGCGGCAGTAATAATAGCAGATCTGCATCATTATCCGTGTCCCACAGAGC
GGACTCTCACCATGAGGAAGATGATGTTGTTATCGTGGAGGAAGAGTACCAGGAGCAAGAGGAAGGCGTC
GAAATGACCATGGAGGGCGATCAACAATACATGGATGTGGACAACACAGATGGGATCATTGAGGTTGTCG
AGGAAGTAGCCGATGAAATGGAAAGCTACGGCTCTATTGTACCCATCTACACAATGAAACTCTACGCCGT
ATCCGATGGTCCGCCTTCCCTGGCCGTTCGCATGACCCTGAAGGCCTTGGATATACAATATCAACTCATC
AATGTGGACTTTTGCGCCATGGAACATCGCTCTGAGGAGTACTCGAAGATGAATCCGCAAAAGGAGATAC
CCGTGCTGGACGACGACGGTTTCTATCTATCGGAGAGCATTGCCATTATGCAATACCTCTGCGACAAGTA
CGCGCCGGATTCAACGCTATATCCGCAGGACGTCAATGTGAGAGCAGTAATCAATCAGCGGCTATGCTTT
AACATGGGATTCTACTATGCCCCCATATCCGCCCACAGCATGGCGCCCATTTTCTTCGACTACAAACGTA
CGCCCATGTCGCTAAAGAAGGTGCAGAACGCACTTGATGTGTTCGAAACCTATTTGCAGCGACTGGGCAC
TAAGTACGCGGCAGGCGAGAACATAACCATTGCAGACTTCGCTCTCATTTCGGCCACGATCTGCTTGGAG
GCAATTAACTTTGACTTGCACCAGTTTACGTTGGTGAACAAGTGGTACGAAACCTTCAAGGTGGAATACC
CGCAGCTGTGGGAGATCGCCAACAGCGGCATGCAGGAGATAAGTGCGTTTGAGCAGAACCCACCGGATAT
GTCACACATGGAACACCCATTCCATCCGACGCGCAAGTCTATGGGCCTGAAGTTG
