>Addgene plasmid #34544 | KHBD00441 | addgene partial sequence | sequence record 42347 | M13-Rev 5'-CAGGAAACAGCTATGACC-3'
ATGATTTTATTTTGACTGATAGTGACCTGCTTCGTTGCAACAANTTGATAAGCAATGCTTTCTTATAATG
CCAACTTTGTACAAGAAAGTTGGCAACAACTTCAGGCCCATAGACTTGCGCGTCGGATGGAATGGGTGTT
CCATGTGTGACATATCCGGTGGGTTCTGCTCAAACGCACTTATCTCCTGCATGCCGCTGTTGGCGATCTC
CCACAGCTGCGGGTATTCCACCTTGAAGGTTTCGTACCACTTGTTCACCAACGTAAACTGGTGCAAGTCA
AAGTTAATTGCCTCCAAGCAGATCGTGGCCGAAATGAGAGCGAAGTCTGCAATGGTTATGTTCTCGCCTG
CCGCGTACTTAGTGCCCAGTCGCTGCAAATAGGTTTCGAACACATCAAGTGCGTTCTGCACCTTCTTTAG
CGACATGGGCGTACGTTTGTAGTCGAAGAAAATGGGCGCCATGCTGTGGGCGGATATGGGGGCATAGTAG
AATCCCATGTTAAAGCATAGCCGCTGATTGATTACTGCTCTCACATTGACGTCCTGCGGATATAGCGTTG
AATCCGGCGCGTACTTGTCGCAGAGGTATTGCATAATGGCAATGCTCTCCGATAGATAGAAACCGTCGTC
GTCCAGCACGGGTATCTCCTTTTGCGGATTCATCTTCGAGTACTCCTCAGAGCGATGTTCCATGGCGCAA
AAGTCCACATTGATGAGTTGATATTGTATATCCAAGGCCTTCAGGGTCATGCGAACGGCC
